Addgene plasmid #101047: HA-Rab11-WT
Purpose: Expresses HA-tagged human Rab11-WT in mammalian cells
Depositing lab: Ken-Ichi Takemaru. Depositing organization: Stony Brook University. Publication: Chibby promotes ciliary vesicle formation and basal body docking during airway cell differentiation. Burke MC, Li FQ, Cyge B, Arashiro T, Brechbuhl HM, Chen X, Siller SS, Weiss MA, O'Connell CB, Love D, Westlake CJ, Reynolds SD, Kuriyama R, Takemaru K. J Cell Biol. 2014 Oct 13;207(1):123-37. doi: 10.1083/jcb.201406140. PubMed 25313408.
Backbone
  Vector backbone: pCS2+HA
  Backbone size w/o insert (bp): 4100
  Total vector size (bp): 4750
  Vector type: Mammalian Expression
Growth in bacteria
  Bacterial resistance: Ampicillin, 100 μg/mL
  Growth temperature: 37°C
  Growth strain: DH5alpha
  Copy number: High Copy
Gene/Insert
  Gene/Insert name: RAB11
  Species: H. sapiens (human)
  Insert size (bp): 650
  Entrez Gene: RAB11A (a.k.a. YL8)
  Promoter: CMV
  Tag / fusion protein: HA (N terminal on backbone)
  Cloning method: Restriction Enzyme; 5′ cloning site BamHI (not destroyed); 3′ cloning site XhoI (not destroyed)
  Sequencing primers: 5′ CCCAAGCTTGATTTAG (SP6); 3′ TTATGCTGAGTGATATC (T7)
Terms and licenses: Academic/Nonprofit Terms; Industry Terms: Not Available to Industry
How to cite: HA-Rab11-WT was a gift from Ken-Ichi Takemaru (Addgene plasmid # 101047 ; http://n2t.net/addgene:101047 ; RRID:Addgene_101047)
