[The description below was written by a language model from this plasmid's Addgene catalogue record and pLannotate feature annotations shown in this document.]
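Description:
HA-Rab11-WT is a mammalian expression plasmid built on the pCS2+HA backbone that produces wild-type human RAB11A carrying an N-terminal HA epitope tag supplied by the vector. The catalogue lists a total size of about 4.75 kb, and the sequenced record is 4,767 nt. It is maintained in E. coli as a high-copy plasmid through a ColE1/pUC-type origin and is selected with ampicillin via the β-lactamase gene. An f1 origin and leftover lac promoter/operator, lacI and lacZα fragments are also present as remnants of the parental cloning vector and have no role in expression of the insert.

The roughly 650 bp RAB11A coding sequence was inserted between BamHI and XhoI sites, both retained. It lies downstream of the promoter listed as CMV, which the annotation identifies as the simian cytomegalovirus IE94 enhancer/promoter typical of pCS2 vectors. An SV40 polyadenylation signal follows the insert. The HA tag is not annotated as a separate feature, but the gap between the SP6 promoter and the start of the RAB11A reading frame is where a backbone-encoded tag would sit. The SP6 promoter upstream of the insert could in principle support in vitro synthesis of sense RNA, while T7 and T3 promoters lie downstream in the opposite orientation; SP6 and T7 sites also serve for sequencing.

RAB11A is a small GTPase that cycles between GDP- and GTP-bound states and regulates endocytic recycling and membrane delivery. The construct allows the wild-type protein to be expressed in transfected mammalian cells and detected or immunoprecipitated through the HA epitope. The associated publication concerns ciliary vesicle formation and basal body docking during airway cell differentiation.
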