Features (pLannotate 1.2.2; 15 found; start..end, strand, type, name):
      1..978     +  promoter       CMV IE94 promoter: enhancer/promoter region of simian cytomegalovirus major immediate early transcription unit IE94
   1013..1031    +  promoter       SP6 promoter: promoter for bacteriophage SP6 RNA polymerase
   1103..1747    +  CDS            RAB11A: RB11A_HUMAN - Also known as RAB11. Experimental evidence at protein level: Swiss-Prot protein existence level 1. The small GTPases Rab are key regulators of intracellular membrane trafficking, from the formation of transport vesicles to their fusion with membranes. Rabs cycle between an inactive GDP-bound form and an active GTP-bound form that is able to recruit to membranes different set of downstream effectors directly responsible for vesicle formation, movement, tethering and fusion. The small Rab GTPase RAB11A regulates endocytic recycling. Acts as a major regulator of membrane delivery du
   1774..1792    -  promoter       T7 promoter: promoter for bacteriophage T7 RNA polymerase
   1797..1931    -  polyA_signal   SV40 poly(A) signal: SV40 polyadenylation signal
   2044..2062    -  promoter       T3 promoter: promoter for bacteriophage T3 RNA polymerase
   2107..2123    -  protein_bind   lac operator: The lac repressor binds to the lac operator to inhibit transcription in E. coli. This inhibition can be relieved by adding lactose or isopropyl-β-D-thiogalactopyranoside (IPTG). lac repressor encoded by lacI
   2131..2161    -  promoter       lac promoter: promoter for the E. coli lac operon
   2176..2197    -  protein_bind   CAP binding site: CAP binding activates transcription in the presence of cAMP. E. coli catabolite activator protein
   2210..2302    -  CDS            lacI (fragment): lac repressor; lacI; The lac repressor binds to the lac operator to inhibit transcription in E. coli. This inhibition can be relieved by adding lactose or isopropyl-β-D-thiogalactopyranoside (IPTG).
   2485..3073    -  rep_origin     ori: high-copy-number ColE1/pMB1/pBR322/pUC origin of replication
   3244..4104    -  CDS            AmpR: β-lactamase; bla; confers resistance to ampicillin, carbenicillin, and related antibiotics
   4105..4209    -  promoter       AmpR promoter: bla
   4262..4690    -  rep_origin     f1 ori (sequence partly withheld): f1 bacteriophage origin of replication; arrow indicates direction of (+) strand synthesis
   4695..4761    -  CDS            lacZα (fragment): LacZα fragment of β-galactosidase; lacZ fragment
>Addgene plasmid #101047 | HA-Rab11-WT | addgene full sequence | sequence record 193657 | Addgene NGS Result
GCCAATTCAATATGGCGTATATGGACTCATGCCAATTCAATATGGTGGATCTGGACCTGTGCCAATTCAA
TATGGCGTATATGGACTCGTGCCAATTCAATATGGTGGATCTGGACCCCAGCCAATTCAATATGGCGGAC
TTGGCACCATGCCAATTCAATATGGCGGACCTGGCACTGTGCCAACTGGGGAGGGGTCTACTTGGCACGG
TGCCAAGTTTGAGGAGGGGTCTTGGCCCTGTGCCAAGTCCGCCATATTGAATTGGCATGGTGCCAATAAT
GGCGGCCATATTGGCTATATGCCAGGATCAATATATAGGCAATATCCAATATGGCCCTATGCCAATATGG
CTATTGGCCAGGTTCAATACTATGTATTGGCCCTATGCCATATAGTATTCCATATATGGGTTTTCCTATT
GACGTAGATAGCCCCTCCCAATGGGCGGTCCCATATACCATATATGGGGCTTCCTAATACCGCCCATAGC
CACTCCCCCATTGACGTCAATGGTCTCTATATATGGTCTTTCCTATTGACGTCATATGGGCGGTCCTATT
GACGTATATGGCGCCTCCCCCATTGACGTCAATTACGGTAAATGGCCCGCCTGGCTCAATGCCCATTGAC
GTCAATAGGACCACCCACCATTGACGTCAATGGGATGGCTCATTGCCCATTCATATCCGTTCTCACGCCC
CCTATTGACGTCAATGACGGTAAATGGCCCACTTGGCAGTACATCAATATCTATTAATAGTAACTTGGCA
AGTACATTACTATTGGAAGTACGCCAGGGTACATTGGCAGTACTCCCATTGACGTCAATGGCGGTAAATG
GCCCGCGATGGCTGCCAAGTACATCCCCATTGACGTCAATGGGGAGGGGCAATGACGCAAATGGGCGTTC
CATTGACGTAAATGGGCGGTAGGCGTGCCTAATGGGAGGTCTATATAAGCAATGCTCGTTTAGGGAACCG
CCATTCTGCCTGGGGACGTCGGAGCAAGCTTGATTTAGGTGACACTATAGAATACAAGCTACTTGTTCTT
TTTGCAGGATACCATGCGATACCCATATGATGTGCCAGATTACGCTGGATCCGGTACCCGCGACGACGAG
TACGACTACCTCTTTAAAGTTGTCCTTATTGGAGATTCTGGTGTTGGAAAGAGTAATCTCCTGTCTCGAT
TTACTCGAAATGAGTTTAATCTGGAAAGCAAGAGCACCATTGGAGTAGAGTTTGCAACAAGAAGCATCCA
GGTTGATGGAAAAACAATAAAGGCACAGATATGGGACACAGCAGGGCAAGAGCGATATCGAGCTATAACA
TCAGCATATTATCGTGGAGCTGTAGGTGCCTTATTGGTTTATGACATTGCTAAACATCTCACATATGAAA
ATGTAGAGCGATGGCTGAAAGAACTGAGAGATCATGCTGATAGTAACATTGTTATCATGCTTGTGGGCAA
TAAGAGTGATCTACGTCATCTCAGGGCAGTTCCTACAGATGAAGCAAGAGCTTTTGCAGAAAAGAATGGT
TTGTCATTCATTGAAACTTCGGCCCTAGACTCTACAAATGTAGAAGCTGCTTTTCAGACAATTTTAACAG
AGATTTACCGCATTGTTTCTCAGAAGCAAATGTCAGACAGACGCGAAAATGACATGTCTCCAAGCAACAA
TGTGGTTCCTATTCATGTTCCACCAACCACTGAAAACAAGCCAAAGGTGCAGTGCTGTCAGAACATCTAA
CTCGAGCCTCTAGATTCTGCAGCCCTATAGTGAGTCGTATTACGTAGATCCAGACATGATAAGATACATT
GATGAGTTTGGACAAACCACAACTAGAATGCAGTGAAAAAAATGCTTTATTTGTGAAATTTGTGATGCTA
TTGCTTTATTTGTAACCATTATAAGCTGCAATAAACAAGTTAACAACAACAATTGCATTCATTTTATGTT
TCAGGTTCAGGGGGAGGTGTGGGAGGTTTTTTAATTCGCGGCCGCGGCGCCAATGCATTGGGCCCGGTAC
CCAGCTTTTGTTCCCTTTAGTGAGGGTTAATTGCGCGCTTGGCGTAATCATGGTCATAGCTGTTTCCTGT
GTGAAATTGTTATCCGCTCACAATTCCACACAACATACGAGCCGGGAGCATAAAGTGTAAAGCCTGGGGT
GCCTAATGAGTGAGCTAACTCACATTAATTGCGTTGCGCTCACTGCCCGCTTTCCAGTCGGGAAACCTGT
CGTGCCAGCTGCATTAATGAATCGGCCAACGCGCGGGGAGAGGCGGTTTGCGTATTGGGCGCTCTTCCGC
TTCCTCGCTCACTGACTCGCTGCGCTCGGTCGTTCGGCTGCGGCGAGCGGTATCAGCTCACTCAAAGGCG
GTAATACGGTTATCCACAGAATCAGGGGATAACGCAGGAAAGAACATGTGAGCAAAAGGCCAGCAAAAGG
CCAGGAACCGTAAAAAGGCCGCGTTGCTGGCGTTTTTCCATAGGCTCCGCCCCCCTGACGAGCATCACAA
AAATCGACGCTCAAGTCAGAGGTGGCGAAACCCGACAGGACTATAAAGATACCAGGCGTTTCCCCCTGGA
AGCTCCCTCGTGCGCTCTCCTGTTCCGACCCTGCCGCTTACCGGATACCTGTCCGCCTTTCTCCCTTCGG
GAAGCGTGGCGCTTTCTCATAGCTCACGCTGTAGGTATCTCAGTTCGGTGTAGGTCGTTCGCTCCAAGCT
GGGCTGTGTGCACGAACCCCCCGTTCAGCCCGACCGCTGCGCCTTATCCGGTAACTATCGTCTTGAGTCC
AACCCGGTAAGACACGACTTATCGCCACTGGCAGCAGCCACTGGTAACAGGATTAGCAGAGCGAGGTATG
TAGGCGGTGCTACAGAGTTCTTGAAGTGGTGGCCTAACTACGGCTACACTAGAAGAACAGTATTTGGTAT
CTGCGCTCTGCTGAAGCCAGTTACCTTCGGAAAAAGAGTTGGTAGCTCTTGATCCGGCAAACAAACCACC
GCTGGTAGCGGTGGTTTTTTTGTTTGCAAGCAGCAGATTACGCGCAGAAAAAAAGGATCTCAAGAAGATC
CTTTGATCTTTTCTACGGGGTCTGACGCTCAGTGGAACGAAAACTCACGTTAAGGGATTTTGGTCATGAG
ATTATCAAAAAGGATCTTCACCTAGATCCTTTTAAATTAAAAATGAAGTTTTAAATCAATCTAAAGTATA
TATGAGTAAACTTGGTCTGACAGTTACCAATGCTTAATCAGTGAGGCACCTATCTCAGCGATCTGTCTAT
TTCGTTCATCCATAGTTGCCTGACTCCCCGTCGTGTAGATAACTACGATACGGGAGGGCTTACCATCTGG
CCCCAGTGCTGCAATGATACCGCGAGACCCACGCTCACCGGCTCCAGATTTATCAGCAATAAACCAGCCA
GCCGGAAGGGCCGAGCGCAGAAGTGGTCCTGCAACTTTATCCGCCTCCATCCAGTCTATTAATTGTTGCC
GGGAAGCTAGAGTAAGTAGTTCGCCAGTTAATAGTTTGCGCAACGTTGTTGCCATTGCTACAGGCATCGT
GGTGTCACGCTCGTCGTTTGGTATGGCTTCATTCAGCTCCGGTTCCCAACGATCAAGGCGAGTTACATGA
TCCCCCATGTTGTGCAAAAAAGCGGTTAGCTCCTTCGGTCCTCCGATCGTTGTCAGAAGTAAGTTGGCCG
CAGTGTTATCACTCATGGTTATGGCAGCACTGCATAATTCTCTTACTGTCATGCCATCCGTAAGATGCTT
TTCTGTGACTGGTGAGTACTCAACCAAGTCATTCTGAGAATAGTGTATGCGGCGACCGAGTTGCTCTTGC
CCGGCGTCAATACGGGATAATACCGCGCCACATAGCAGAACTTTAAAAGTGCTCATCATTGGAAAACGTT
CTTCGGGGCGAAAACTCTCAAGGATCTTACCGCTGTTGAGATCCAGTTCGATGTAACCCACTCGTGCACC
CAACTGATCTTCAGCATCTTTTACTTTCACCAGCGTTTCTGGGTGAGCAAAAACAGGAAGGCAAAATGCC
GCAAAAAAGGGAATAAGGGCGACACGGAAATGTTGAATACTCATACTCTTCCTTTTTCAATATTATTGAA
GCATTTATCAGGGTTATTGTCTCATGAGCGGATACATATTTGAATGTATTTAGAAAAATAAACAAATAGG
GGTTCCGCGCACATTTCCCCGAAAAGTGCCACCTAAATTGTAAGCGTTAATATTTTGTTAAAATTCGCGT
TAAATTTTTGTTAAATCAGCTCATTTTTTAACCAATAGGCCGAAATCGGCAAAATCCCTTATAAATCAAA
AGAATAGACCGAGATAGGGT
[37 nt withheld, positions 4361-4397]
AAAGAACGTGGACTCCAACGTCAAAGG
[49 nt withheld, positions 4425-4473]
T
[91 nt withheld, positions 4475-4565]
G
[124 nt withheld, positions 4567-4690]
CCCATTCGCCATTCAGGCTGCGCAACTGTTGGGAAGGGCGATCGGTGCGGGCCTCTTCGCTATTACGCCA
GTCGACC
