>Addgene plasmid #101047 | HA-Rab11-WT | depositor partial sequence | sequence record 190388 | human Rab11 insert sequence
ATGGGTACCCGCGACGACGAGTACGACTACCTCTTTAAAGTTGTCCTTATTGGAGATTCTGGTGTTGGAA
AGAGTAATCTCCTGTCTCGATTTACTCGAAATGAGTTTAATCTGGAAAGCAAGAGCACCATTGGAGTAGA
GTTTGCAACAAGAAGCATCCAGGTTGATGGAAAAACAATAAAGGCACAGATATGGGACACAGCAGGGCAA
GAGCGATATCGAGCTATAACATCAGCATATTATCGTGGAGCTGTAGGTGCCTTATTGGTTTATGACATTG
CTAAACATCTCACATATGAAAATGTAGAGCGATGGCTGAAAGAACTGAGAGATCATGCTGATAGTAACAT
TGTTATCATGCTTGTGGGCAATAAGAGTGATCTACGTCATCTCAGGGCAGTTCCTACAGATGAAGCAAGA
GCTTTTGCAGAAAAGAATGGTTTGTCATTCATTGAAACTTCGGCCCTAGACTCTACAAATGTAGAAGCTG
CTTTTCAGACAATTTTAACAGAGATTTACCGCATTGTTTCTCAGAAGCAAATGTCAGACAGACGCGAAAA
TGACATGTCTCCAAGCAACAATGTGGTTCCTATTCATGTTCCACCAACCACTGAAAACAAGCCAAAGGTG
CAGTGCTGTCAGAACATCTAA
